Addgene plasmid #209118: pET28a(+)-SUMO-A'-l3-A'
Purpose: Bacterial expression of CC-GEMS ligand SUMO-A'-l3-A'
Depositing lab: Tom de Greef. Depositing organization: Technische Universiteit Eindhoven. Publication: Engineering a scalable and orthogonal platform for synthetic communication in mammalian cells. Makri Pistikou AM, Cremers GAO, Nathalia BL, Meuleman TJ, Bogels BWA, Eijkens BV, de Dreu A, Bezembinder MTH, Stassen OMJA, Bouten CCV, Merkx M, Jerala R, de Greef TFA. Nat Commun. 2023 Nov 2;14(1):7001. doi: 10.1038/s41467-023-42810-5. PubMed 37919273.
Backbone
  Vector backbone: pET28a(+)-PT7
  Vector type: Bacterial Expression
Growth in bacteria
  Bacterial resistance: Kanamycin, 50 μg/mL
  Growth temperature: 37°C
  Growth strain: DH5alpha
  Copy number: High Copy
Gene/Insert
  Gene/Insert name: SUMO-A'-l3-A'
  Species: Synthetic
  Cloning method: Restriction Enzyme; 5′ cloning site unknown (unknown if destroyed)
Terms and licenses: Academic/Nonprofit Terms; Industry Terms: Not Available to Industry
Depositor comments: CC: coiled-coil; GEMS: Generalized Extracellular Molecule Sensor. Please visit https://doi.org/10.1101/2023.01.18.524631 for bioRxiv preprint.
How to cite: pET28a(+)-SUMO-A'-l3-A' was a gift from Tom de Greef (Addgene plasmid # 209118 ; http://n2t.net/addgene:209118 ; RRID:Addgene_209118)
