[The description below was written by a language model from this plasmid's Addgene catalogue record and pLannotate feature annotations shown in this document.]
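Description:
pET28a(+)-SUMO-A'-l3-A' is a 6,244 nt bacterial expression plasmid built on a pET28a(+) backbone for producing a synthetic protein ligand in E. coli. It is selected with kanamycin through the aph(3')-Ia (KanR) gene and replicates from a ColE1/pMB1-type origin. The backbone also carries the pBR322-derived bom and rop elements, an f1 phage origin, and short tetracycline-resistance gene remnants that are non-functional fragments. The catalogue entry lists it as high copy, although the annotated rop gene is normally associated with reduced copy number.

Expression is driven by a T7 promoter followed by a lac operator and the T7 gene 10 ribosome binding site, with a T7 terminator downstream. The plasmid-borne lacI gene supplies lac repressor, so transcription requires a host that provides T7 RNA polymerase and is induced with IPTG or lactose. The open reading frame begins with a short fragment annotated as part of a composite His/TEV tag, most likely an N-terminal histidine stretch, followed by yeast SMT3 (SUMO), a fusion partner commonly used to improve solubility and to allow later removal by SUMO protease. About 630 nt after SUMO are unannotated and presumably encode the synthetic A'-l3-A' portion, which by its name would be two copies of the A' coiled-coil peptide joined by a linker; the record does not detail this design. Near the C-terminus there are partial matches to Strep-Tag II and a polyhistidine tag, offering handles for affinity purification. A short SET1-like hit before the terminator is probably backbone sequence.

The recombinant protein serves as a ligand for CC-GEMS, coiled-coil-based Generalized Extracellular Molecule Sensor receptors developed for orthogonal synthetic communication in mammalian cells.
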