Features (pLannotate 1.2.2; 21 found; start..end, strand, type, name):
     12..440     +  rep_origin     f1 ori (sequence partly withheld): f1 bacteriophage origin of replication; arrow indicates direction of (+) strand synthesis
    493..550     +  promoter       AmpR promoter (fragment): bla
    559..1374    -  CDS            KanR: aminoglycoside phosphotransferase; aph(3')-Ia; confers resistance to kanamycin in bacteria or G418 (Geneticin®) in eukaryotes
   1496..2084    +  rep_origin     ori: high-copy-number ColE1/pMB1/pBR322/pUC origin of replication
   2270..2409    -  misc_feature   bom: basis of mobility region from pBR322
   2511..2702    -  CDS            rop: Rop protein, which maintains plasmids at low copy number; rop
   2719..3099    +  CDS            YPB1_ECOLX: Protein predicted: Swiss-Prot protein existence level 4. From Escherichia coli.
   3171..3462    -  CDS            TcR (fragment): tetracycline efflux protein; tet; confers resistance to tetracycline
   3477..3498    -  protein_bind   CAP binding site: CAP binding activates transcription in the presence of cAMP. E. coli catabolite activator protein
   3511..4593    -  CDS            lacI: lac repressor; lacI; The lac repressor binds to the lac operator to inhibit transcription in E. coli. This inhibition can be relieved by adding lactose or isopropyl-β-D-thiogalactopyranoside (IPTG).
   4594..4671    -  promoter       lacI promoter: lacI
   4679..4958    -  CDS            TcR (fragment): tetracycline efflux protein; tet; confers resistance to tetracycline
   4980..4998    +  promoter       T7 promoter: promoter for bacteriophage T7 RNA polymerase
   4999..5023    +  protein_bind   lac operator: The lac repressor binds to the lac operator to inhibit transcription in E. coli. This inhibition can be relieved by adding lactose or isopropyl-β-D-thiogalactopyranoside (IPTG). lac repressor encoded by lacI
   5038..5060    +  RBS            RBS: efficient ribosome binding site from bacteriophage T7 gene 10 (Olins and Rangwala, 1989)
   5079..5095    +  CDS            capTEV™ (fragment): composite tag for in vivo biotinylation, TEV protease cleavage, and 6xHis tagging
   5124..5414    +  CDS            SMT3: SMT3_YEAST - Experimental evidence at protein level: Swiss-Prot protein existence level 1. Not known; suppressor of MIF2 mutations. From Saccharomyces cerevisiae (strain ATCC 204508 / S288c) (Baker's yeast).
   6045..6067    +  CDS            Strep-Tag II (fragment): peptide that binds Strep-Tactin®, an engineered form of streptavidin
   6088..6105    +  CDS            9xHis (fragment): 9xHis affinity tag
   6115..6164    +  CDS            SET1 (fragment): solubility-enhancement tag derived from T7 phage gene 10B
   6172..6219    +  terminator     T7 terminator: transcription terminator for bacteriophage T7 RNA polymerase
>Addgene plasmid #209118 | pET28a(+)-SUMO-A'-l3-A' | addgene full sequence | sequence record 417091 | Addgene NGS Result
TGGCGAATGGG
[124 nt withheld, positions 12-135]
C
[91 nt withheld, positions 137-227]
A
[49 nt withheld, positions 229-277]
CCTTTGACGTTGGAGTCCACGTTCTTT
[37 nt withheld, positions 305-341]
ACCCTATCTCGGTCTATTCTTTTGATTTATAAGGGATTTTGCCGATTTCGGCCTATTGGTTAAAAAATGA
GCTGATTTAACAAAAATTTAACGCGAATTTTAACAAAATATTAACGCTTACAATTTAGGTGGCACTTTTC
GGGGAAATGTGCGCGGAACCCCTATTTGTTTATTTTTCTAAATACATTCAAATATGTATCCGCTCATGAA
TTAATTCTTAGAAAAACTCATCGAGCATCAAATGAAACTGCAATTTATTCATATCAGGATTATCAATACC
ATATTTTTGAAAAAGCCGTTTCTGTAATGAAGGAGAAAACTCACCGAGGCAGTTCCATAGGATGGCAAGA
TCCTGGTATCGGTCTGCGATTCCGACTCGTCCAACATCAATACAACCTATTAATTTCCCCTCGTCAAAAA
TAAGGTTATCAAGTGAGAAATCACCATGAGTGACGACTGAATCCGGTGAGAATGGCAAAAGTTTATGCAT
TTCTTTCCAGACTTGTTCAACAGGCCAGCCATTACGCTCGTCATCAAAATCACTCGCATCAACCAAACCG
TTATTCATTCGTGATTGCGCCTGAGCGAGACGAAATACGCGATCGCTGTTAAAAGGACAATTACAAACAG
GAATCGAATGCAACCGGCGCAGGAACACTGCCAGCGCATCAACAATATTTTCACCTGAATCAGGATATTC
TTCTAATACCTGGAATGCTGTTTTCCCGGGGATCGCAGTGGTGAGTAACCATGCATCATCAGGAGTACGG
ATAAAATGCTTGATGGTCGGAAGAGGCATAAATTCCGTCAGCCAGTTTAGTCTGACCATCTCATCTGTAA
CATCATTGGCAACGCTACCTTTGCCATGTTTCAGAAACAACTCTGGCGCATCGGGCTTCCCATACAATCG
ATAGATTGTCGCACCTGATTGCCCGACATTATCGCGAGCCCATTTATACCCATATAAATCAGCATCCATG
TTGGAATTTAATCGCGGCCTAGAGCAAGACGTTTCCCGTTGAATATGGCTCATAACACCCCTTGTATTAC
TGTTTATGTAAGCAGACAGTTTTATTGTTCATGACCAAAATCCCTTAACGTGAGTTTTCGTTCCACTGAG
CGTCAGACCCCGTAGAAAAGATCAAAGGATCTTCTTGAGATCCTTTTTTTCTGCGCGTAATCTGCTGCTT
GCAAACAAAAAAACCACCGCTACCAGCGGTGGTTTGTTTGCCGGATCAAGAGCTACCAACTCTTTTTCCG
AAGGTAACTGGCTTCAGCAGAGCGCAGATACCAAATACTGTCCTTCTAGTGTAGCCGTAGTTAGGCCACC
ACTTCAAGAACTCTGTAGCACCGCCTACATACCTCGCTCTGCTAATCCTGTTACCAGTGGCTGCTGCCAG
TGGCGATAAGTCGTGTCTTACCGGGTTGGACTCAAGACGATAGTTACCGGATAAGGCGCAGCGGTCGGGC
TGAACGGGGGGTTCGTGCACACAGCCCAGCTTGGAGCGAACGACCTACACCGAACTGAGATACCTACAGC
GTGAGCTATGAGAAAGCGCCACGCTTCCCGAAGGGAGAAAGGCGGACAGGTATCCGGTAAGCGGCAGGGT
CGGAACAGGAGAGCGCACGAGGGAGCTTCCAGGGGGAAACGCCTGGTATCTTTATAGTCCTGTCGGGTTT
CGCCACCTCTGACTTGAGCGTCGATTTTTGTGATGCTCGTCAGGGGGGCGGAGCCTATGGAAAAACGCCA
GCAACGCGGCCTTTTTACGGTTCCTGGCCTTTTGCTGGCCTTTTGCTCACATGTTCTTTCCTGCGTTATC
CCCTGATTCTGTGGATAACCGTATTACCGCCTTTGAGTGAGCTGATACCGCTCGCCGCAGCCGAACGACC
GAGCGCAGCGAGTCAGTGAGCGAGGAAGCGGAAGAGCGCCTGATGCGGTATTTTCTCCTTACGCATCTGT
GCGGTATTTCACACCGCAATGGTGCACTCTCAGTACAATCTGCTCTGATGCCGCATAGTTAAGCCAGTAT
ACACTCCGCTATCGCTACGTGACTGGGTCATGGCTGCGCCCCGACACCCGCCAACACCCGCTGACGCGCC
CTGACGGGCTTGTCTGCTCCCGGCATCCGCTTACAGACAAGCTGTGACCGTCTCCGGGAGCTGCATGTGT
CAGAGGTTTTCACCGTCATCACCGAAACGCGCGAGGCAGCTGCGGTAAAGCTCATCAGCGTGGTCGTGAA
GCGATTCACAGATGTCTGCCTGTTCATCCGCGTCCAGCTCGTTGAGTTTCTCCAGAAGCGTTAATGTCTG
GCTTCTGATAAAGCGGGCCATGTTAAGGGCGGTTTTTTCCTGTTTGGTCACTGATGCCTCCGTGTAAGGG
GGATTTCTGTTCATGGGGGTAATGATACCGATGAAACGAGAGAGGATGCTCACGATACGGGTTACTGATG
ATGAACATGCCCGGTTACTGGAACGTTGTGAGGGTAAACAACTGGCGGTATGGATGCGGCGGGACCAGAG
AAAAATCACTCAGGGTCAATGCCAGCGCTTCGTTAATACAGATGTAGGTGTTCCACAGGGTAGCCAGCAG
CATCCTGCGATGCAGATCCGGAACATAATGGTGCAGGGCGCTGACTTCCGCGTTTCCAGACTTTACGAAA
CACGGAAACCGAAGACCATTCATGTTGTTGCTCAGGTCGCAGACGTTTTGCAGCAGCAGTCGCTTCACGT
TCGCTCGCGTATCGGTGATTCATTCTGCTAACCAGTAAGGCAACCCCGCCAGCCTAGCCGGGTCCTCAAC
GACAGGAGCACGATCATGCGCACCCGTGGGGCCGCCATGCCGGCGATAATGGCCTGCTTCTCGCCGAAAC
GTTTGGTGGCGGGACCAGTGACGAAGGCTTGAGCGAGGGCGTGCAAGATTCCGAATACCGCAAGCGACAG
GCCGATCATCGTCGCGCTCCAGCGAAAGCGGTCCTCGCCGAAAATGACCCAGAGCGCTGCCGGCACCTGT
CCTACGAGTTGCATGATAAAGAAGACAGTCATAAGTGCGGCGACGATAGTCATGCCCCGCGCCCACCGGA
AGGAGCTGACTGGGTTGAAGGCTCTCAAGGGCATCGGTCGAGATCCCGGTGCCTAATGAGTGAGCTAACT
TACATTAATTGCGTTGCGCTCACTGCCCGCTTTCCAGTCGGGAAACCTGTCGTGCCAGCTGCATTAATGA
ATCGGCCAACGCGCGGGGAGAGGCGGTTTGCGTATTGGGCGCCAGGGTGGTTTTTCTTTTCACCAGTGAG
ACGGGCAACAGCTGATTGCCCTTCACCGCCTGGCCCTGAGAGAGTTGCAGCAAGCGGTCCACGCTGGTTT
GCCCCAGCAGGCGAAAATCCTGTTTGATGGTGGTTAACGGCGGGATATAACATGAGCTGTCTTCGGTATC
GTCGTATCCCACTACCGAGATATCCGCACCAACGCGCAGCCCGGACTCGGTAATGGCGCGCATTGCGCCC
AGCGCCATCTGATCGTTGGCAACCAGCATCGCAGTGGGAACGATGCCCTCATTCAGCATTTGCATGGTTT
GTTGAAAACCGGACATGGCACTCCAGTCGCCTTCCCGTTCCGCTATCGGCTGAATTTGATTGCGAGTGAG
ATATTTATGCCAGCCAGCCAGACGCAGACGCGCCGAGACAGAACTTAATGGGCCCGCTAACAGCGCGATT
TGCTGGTGACCCAATGCGACCAGATGCTCCACGCCCAGTCGCGTACCGTCTTCATGGGAGAAAATAATAC
TGTTGATGGGTGTCTGGTCAGAGACATCAAGAAATAACGCCGGAACATTAGTGCAGGCAGCTTCCACAGC
AATGGCATCCTGGTCATCCAGCGGATAGTTAATGATCAGCCCACTGACGCGTTGCGCGAGAAGATTGTGC
ACCGCCGCTTTACAGGCTTCGACGCCGCTTCGTTCTACCATCGACACCACCACGCTGGCACCCAGTTGAT
CGGCGCGAGATTTAATCGCCGCGACAATTTGCGACGGCGCGTGCAGGGCCAGACTGGAGGTGGCAACGCC
AATCAGCAACGACTGTTTGCCCGCCAGTTGTTGTGCCACGCGGTTGGGAATGTAATTCAGCTCCGCCATC
GCCGCTTCCACTTTTTCCCGCGTTTTCGCAGAAACGTGGCTGGCCTGGTTCACCACGCGGGAAACGGTCT
GATAAGAGACACCGGCATACTCTGCGACATCGTATAACGTTACTGGTTTCACATTCACCACCCTGAATTG
ACTCTCTTCCGGGCGCTATCATGCCATACCGCGAAAGGTTTTGCGCCATTCGATGGTGTCCGGGATCTCG
ACGCTCTCCCTTATGCGACTCCTGCATTAGGAAGCAGCCCAGTAGTAGGTTGAGGCCGTTGAGCACCGCC
GCCGCAAGGAATGGTGCATGCAAGGAGATGGCGCCCAACAGTCCCCCGGCCACGGGGCCTGCCACCATAC
CCACGCCGAAACAAGCGCTCATGAGCCCGAAGTGGCGAGCCCGATCTTCCCCATCGGTGATGTCGGCGAT
ATAGGCGCCAGCAACCGCACCTGTGGCGCCGGTGATGCCGGCCACGATGCGTCCGGCGTAGAGGATCGAG
ATCTCGATCCCGCGAAATTAATACGACTCACTATAGGGGAATTGTGAGCGGATAACAATTCCCCTCTAGA
AATAATTTTGTTTAACTTTAAGAAGGAGATATACCATGGGCAGCAGCCATCATCATCATCATCACAGCAG
CGGCACTAGTAGCGGCGGTGGTAGCGATAGCGAAGTCAATCAAGAAGCGAAACCGGAAGTCGAACCGGAA
GTCAAACCGGAAACGCACATCAACCTGAAAGTTAGTGATGGCAGCTCTGAAATTTTCTTTAAAATTAAGA
AAACCACGCCGCTGCGTCGCCTGATGGAAGCGTTTGCCAAACGCCAGGGCAAAGAAATGGATAGCCTGCG
CTTCCTGTATGACGGTATTCGTATCCAGGCGGATCAAGCCCCGGAAGATCTGGACATGGAAGATAACGAC
ATTATCGAAGCGCATCGCGAACAGATTGGCGGCCATATGAGCGGTCCTGGATCCTCTCCGGAAGACAAAA
TTGCGCAGTTGAAACAAAAAATTCAGGCGCTCAAGCAAGAAAATCAACAGTTGGAGGAGGAGAATGCAGC
CCTGGAGTATGGTGGAAGTCGAATTCGGTGGGAATTTCATCACGGGGGTTCGGGTGGTTCAGGCGGCTCA
GGAGGCTCCGGGGGTTCCGGAGGGAGCGGTGCTGAAGCCGCAGCCAAGGAAGCAGCAGCTAAAGAGGCCG
CTGCGAAGGAAGCTGCCGCAAAGGAGGCGGCGGCGAAAGAGGCGGCAGCAAAAGCCGGATCTGGTGGCAG
TGGTGGCTCCGGTGGGTCAGGTGGCAGCGGGGGATCAGGAGCTGAGGCAGCCGCCAAAGAGGCTGCGGCC
AAGGAGGCCGCCGCTAAAGAAGCCGCGGCAAAAGAGGCAGCGGCAAAGGAAGCGGCTGCGAAAGCCGGAA
GTGGTGGGTCGGGCGGCTCCGGTGGCTCAGGCGGTCTGTGGGGTACCAGCGGTCCTGGATCCTCTCCGGA
AGACAAAATTGCGCAGTTGAAACAAAAAATTCAGGCGCTCAAGCAAGAAAATCAACAGTTGGAGGAGGAG
AATGCAGCCCTGGAGTATGGTGGAAGTAAGCTTTGGAGCCACCCGCAGTTCGAAAAATAAAGCGGCCGCA
CTCGAGCACCACCACCACCACCACTGAGATCCGGCTGCTAACAAAGCCCGAAAGGAAGCTGAGTTGGCTG
CTGCCACCGCTGAGCAATAACTAGCATAACCCCTTGGGGCCTCTAAACGGGTCTTGAGGGGTTTTTTGCT
GAAAGGAGGAACTATATCCGGAT
